>Addgene plasmid #167323 | Gfp-zf-vasa | addgene full sequence | sequence record 334444 | Addgene NGS Result
TAATACGACTCACTATAGGGCGAATTGGGCCCGACGTCCACAACCATGGTGAGCAAGCAGATCCTGAAGA
ACACCGGCCTGCAGGAGATCATGAGCTTCAAGGTGAACCTGGAGGGCGTGGTGAACAACCACGTGTTCAC
CATGGAGGGCTGCGGCAAGGGCAACATCCTGTTCGGCAACCAGCTGGTGCAGATCCGCGTGACCAAGGGC
GCCCCCCTGCCCTTCGCCTTCGACATCCTGAGCCCCGCCTTCCAGTACGGCAACCGCACCTTCACCAAGT
ACCCCGAGGACATCAGCGACTTCTTCATCCAGAGCTTCCCCGCCGGCTTCGTGTACGAGCGCACCCTGCG
CTACGAGGACGGCGGCCTGGTGGAGATCCGCAGCGACATCAACCTGATCGAGGAGATGTTCGTGTACCGC
GTGGAGTACAAGGGCCGCAACTTCCCCAACGACGGCCCCGTGATGAAGAAGACCATCACCGGCCTGCAGC
CCAGCTTCGAGGTGGTGTACATGAACGACGGCGTGCTGGTGGGCCAGGTGATCCTGGTGTACCGCCTGAA
CAGCGGCAAGTTCTACAGCTGCCACATGCGCACCCTGATGAAGAGCAAGGGCGTGGTGAAGGACTTCCCC
GAGTACCACTTCATCCAGCACCGCCTGGAGAAGACCTACGTGGAGGACGGCGGCTTCGTGGAGCAGCACG
AGACCGCCATCGCCCAGCTGACCAGCCTGGGCAAGCCCCTGGGCAGCCTGCACGAGTGGGTGTAATAGCC
GCGGGAATTCGATTGTCGACTGGGAATAACTGGCCTCACACCTGTTATATTTATTTTATTTTTATTTTAT
TTGTGCGAGCTTCTTCAATACCATTTCAGGATATTTGTTAATGTTGAATGACTAAAGTAGCATTAGGATA
AAGCTGTTGTATTTAGAGTCACATTGAATGCTGTAGGTTTGACCTCAAGGACGATAATCAAGACTAATAC
CTTTTGGCAGTTTGATTTGATCATCTTTTTGGTATCACTCGTTTGGACTGGAGCACAACTGAATTAGTGG
ATTTGTTTTACTAGAGCACAAGTGCAGAAGTGGGTGGGTTTGTTTAATCACATTTTAACACTTTTTGCTA
GGAGTGTATTGAGTTTTGTAAGCTTTGACCTAAAGGTGTTTCCTACAGTTAAATCTATTAATCAGTTCTA
TTGTTGATTGTGACTGTTTGTAGGTTATTTTTCCTGACATTTCCGTCTTGAAGCCAGAGTATAGAACAAG
AAACTTGTTTTGCAGATGTACCTTGCCAGATAAAGGTAGCTAAAGTCATTGTTTAACAGACATCTCTTTA
ATTTTAAAGTCAAAATGTTGATAAAATTCAGTCAAGAGGCAGTGACTGACTGTAACAGAGCGGTGCTTCC
TCACTAGCTGAAGTGGCTCAAAATAAAGACGGATACTGGTGAAATCACTAGTGAATTCGCGGCCGCCTGC
AGGTCGACCATATGGGAGAGCTCCCAACGCGTTGGATGCATAGCTTGAGTATTCTATAGTGTCACCTAAA
TAGCTTGGCGTAATCATGGTCATAGCTGTTTCCTGTGTGAAATTGTTATCCGCTCACAATTCCACACAAC
ATACGAGCCGGAAGCATAAAGTGTAAAGCCTGGGGTGCCTAATGAGTGAGCTAACTCACATTAATTGCGT
TGCGCTCACTGCCCGCTTTCCAGTCGGGAAACCTGTCGTGCCAGCTGCATTAATGAATCGGCCAACGCGC
GGGGAGAGGCGGTTTGCGTATTGGGCGCTCTTCCGCTTCCTCGCTCACTGACTCGCTGCGCTCGGTCGTT
CGGCTGCGGCGAGCGGTATCAGCTCACTCAAAGGCGGTAATACGGTTATCCACAGAATCAGGGGATAACG
CAGGAAAGAACATGTGAGCAAAAGGCCAGCAAAAGGCCAGGAACCGTAAAAAGGCCGCGTTGCTGGCGTT
TTTCCATAGGCTCCGCCCCCCTGACGAGCATCACAAAAATCGACGCTCAAGTCAGAGGTGGCGAAACCCG
ACAGGACTATAAAGATACCAGGCGTTTCCCCCTGGAAGCTCCCTCGTGCGCTCTCCTGTTCCGACCCTGC
CGCTTACCGGATACCTGTCCGCCTTTCTCCCTTCGGGAAGCGTGGCGCTTTCTCATAGCTCACGCTGTAG
GTATCTCAGTTCGGTGTAGGTCGTTCGCTCCAAGCTGGGCTGTGTGCACGAACCCCCCGTTCAGCCCGAC
CGCTGCGCCTTATCCGGTAACTATCGTCTTGAGTCCAACCCGGTAAGACACGACTTATCGCCACTGGCAG
CAGCCACTGGTAACAGGATTAGCAGAGCGAGGTATGTAGGCGGTGCTACAGAGTTCTTGAAGTGGTGGCC
TAACTACGGCTACACTAGAAGAACAGTATTTGGTATCTGCGCTCTGCTGAAGCCAGTTACCTTCGGAAAA
AGAGTTGGTAGCTCTTGATCCGGCAAACAAACCACCGCTGGTAGCGGTGGTTTTTTTGTTTGCAAGCAGC
AGATTACGCGCAGAAAAAAAGGATCTCAAGAAGATCCTTTGATCTTTTCTACGGGGTCTGACGCTCAGTG
GAACGAAAACTCACGTTAAGGGATTTTGGTCATGAGATTATCAAAAAGGATCTTCACCTAGATCCTTTTA
AATTAAAAATGAAGTTTTAAATCAATCTAAAGTATATATGAGTAAACTTGGTCTGACAGTTACCAATGCT
TAATCAGTGAGGCACCTATCTCAGCGATCTGTCTATTTCGTTCATCCATAGTTGCCTGACTCCCCGTCGT
GTAGATAACTACGATACGGGAGGGCTTACCATCTGGCCCCAGTGCTGCAATGATACCGCGAGACCCACGC
TCACCGGCTCCAGATTTATCAGCAATAAACCAGCCAGCCGGAAGGGCCGAGCGCAGAAGTGGTCCTGCAA
CTTTATCCGCCTCCATCCAGTCTATTAATTGTTGCCGGGAAGCTAGAGTAAGTAGTTCGCCAGTTAATAG
TTTGCGCAACGTTGTTGCCATTGCTACAGGCATCGTGGTGTCACGCTCGTCGTTTGGTATGGCTTCATTC
AGCTCCGGTTCCCAACGATCAAGGCGAGTTACATGATCCCCCATGTTGTGCAAAAAAGCGGTTAGCTCCT
TCGGTCCTCCGATCGTTGTCAGAAGTAAGTTGGCCGCAGTGTTATCACTCATGGTTATGGCAGCACTGCA
TAATTCTCTTACTGTCATGCCATCCGTAAGATGCTTTTCTGTGACTGGTGAGTACTCAACCAAGTCATTC
TGAGAATAGTGTATGCGGCGACCGAGTTGCTCTTGCCCGGCGTCAATACGGGATAATACCGCGCCACATA
GCAGAACTTTAAAAGTGCTCATCATTGGAAAACGTTCTTCGGGGCGAAAACTCTCAAGGATCTTACCGCT
GTTGAGATCCAGTTCGATGTAACCCACTCGTGCACCCAACTGATCTTCAGCATCTTTTACTTTCACCAGC
GTTTCTGGGTGAGCAAAAACAGGAAGGCAAAATGCCGCAAAAAAGGGAATAAGGGCGACACGGAAATGTT
GAATACTCATACTCTTCCTTTTTCAATATTATTGAAGCATTTATCAGGGTTATTGTCTCATGAGCGGATA
CATATTTGAATGTATTTAGAAAAATAAACAAATAGGGGTTCCGCGCACATTTCCCCGAAAAGTGCCACCT
GATGCGGTGTGAAATACCGCACAGATGCGTAAGGAGAAAATACCGCATCAGGAAATTGTAAGCGTTAATA
TTTTGTTAAAATTCGCGTTAAATTTTTGTTAAATCAGCTCATTTTTTAACCAATAGGCCGAAATCGGCAA
AATCCCTTATAAATCAAAAGAATAGACCGAGATAGGGT
[37 nt withheld, positions 3889-3925]
AAAGAACGTGGACTCCAACGTCAAAGG
[49 nt withheld, positions 3953-4001]
T
[91 nt withheld, positions 4003-4093]
G
[124 nt withheld, positions 4095-4218]
CCATTCGCCATTCAGGCTGCGCAACTGTTGGGAAGGGCGATCGGTGCGGGCCTCTTCGCTATTACGCCAG
CTGGCGAAAGGGGGATGTGCTGCAAGGCGATTAAGTTGGGTAACGCCAGGGTTTTCCCAGTCACGACGTT
GTAAAACGACGGCCAGTGAATTG
Features (pLannotate 1.2.2; 14 found; start..end, strand, type, name):
      1..19      +  promoter       T7 promoter: promoter for bacteriophage T7 RNA polymerase
     46..765     +  CDS            hrGFP: humanized Renilla green fluorescent protein mammalian codon-optimized
   1449..1511    -  CDS            VESPI_VESMG (fragment): Experimental evidence at protein level: Swiss-Prot protein existence level 1. Shows contractile activity on isolated ileum smooth muscle. From Vespa magnifica (Hornet).
   1523..1541    -  promoter       SP6 promoter: promoter for bacteriophage SP6 RNA polymerase
   1583..1599    -  protein_bind   lac operator: The lac repressor binds to the lac operator to inhibit transcription in E. coli. This inhibition can be relieved by adding lactose or isopropyl-β-D-thiogalactopyranoside (IPTG). lac repressor encoded by lacI
   1607..1637    -  promoter       lac promoter: promoter for the E. coli lac operon
   1652..1673    -  protein_bind   CAP binding site: CAP binding activates transcription in the presence of cAMP. E. coli catabolite activator protein
   1686..1778    -  CDS            lacI (fragment): lac repressor; lacI; The lac repressor binds to the lac operator to inhibit transcription in E. coli. This inhibition can be relieved by adding lactose or isopropyl-β-D-thiogalactopyranoside (IPTG).
   1961..2549    -  rep_origin     ori: high-copy-number ColE1/pMB1/pBR322/pUC origin of replication
   2720..3580    -  CDS            AmpR: β-lactamase; bla; confers resistance to ampicillin, carbenicillin, and related antibiotics
   3581..3685    -  promoter       AmpR promoter: bla
   3712..3762    +  misc_feature   bom (fragment): basis of mobility region from pBR322
   3790..4218    -  rep_origin     f1 ori (sequence partly withheld): f1 bacteriophage origin of replication; arrow indicates direction of (+) strand synthesis
   4222..4379    -  CDS            lacZα (fragment): LacZα fragment of β-galactosidase; lacZ fragment
