[The description below was written by a language model from this plasmid's Addgene catalogue record and pLannotate feature annotations shown in this document.]
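Description:
Gfp-zf-vasa is a pGEM-T Easy-based plasmid (Promega backbone) built as a template for in vitro transcription of a chimeric GFP RNA carrying the 3' untranslated region of zebrafish vasa (ddx4). It is maintained in E. coli as a high-copy plasmid through a ColE1/pUC-type origin and selected with ampicillin via the β-lactamase gene. The backbone also retains an f1 phage origin and the remnants of the lac promoter/operator and lacZα region that flank the cloning site in this vector family. Although it is catalogued as a bacterial expression vector, its stated role is RNA synthesis rather than protein production in bacteria.

In the 4,381-nt sequenced record, a T7 promoter sits immediately upstream of the hrGFP coding sequence, a humanized Renilla green fluorescent protein, in the same orientation. An SP6 promoter faces inward from the opposite side of the insert. The roughly 700 nt between the end of hrGFP and the SP6 promoter carry no meaningful annotation. This is where the vasa 3'UTR would be expected, although the feature table does not label it, and the short hornet peptide match called there is almost certainly a spurious hit. From this arrangement, T7 polymerase would produce the sense GFP–vasa 3'UTR transcript, though the record does not say which polymerase is used.

The associated work concerns non-transgenic labelling of primordial germ cells in fish. The vasa 3'UTR is known to confer germ-cell-specific RNA stabilization and translation, so the RNA marks these cells with green fluorescence, which the publication applies to germ cell transplantation in salmonids.
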