Addgene plasmid #167323: Gfp-zf-vasa
Purpose: Plasmid for synthesis of GFP chimeric RNA that contained vasa-3'UTRs of zebrafish by in vitro transcription.
Depositing lab: Goro Yoshizaki. Depositing organization: Tokyo University of Marine Science and Technology. Publication: Green fluorescent protein labeling of primordial germ cells using a nontransgenic method and its application for germ cell transplantation in salmonidae. Yoshizaki G, Tago Y, Takeuchi Y, Sawatari E, Kobayashi T, Takeuchi T. Biol Reprod. 2005 Jul;73(1):88-93. doi: 10.1095/biolreprod.104.034249. Epub 2005 Mar 2. PubMed 15744027.
Backbone
  Vector backbone: pGEM Teasy vector
  Backbone manufacturer: Promega
  Backbone size w/o insert (bp): 3015
  Vector type: Bacterial Expression
Growth in bacteria
  Bacterial resistance: Ampicillin, 100 μg/mL
  Growth temperature: 37°C
  Growth strain: DH5alpha
  Copy number: High Copy
Gene/Insert
  Gene/Insert name: zf vasa 3'UTRs
  Species: D. rerio (zebrafish)
  GenBank ID: BC129275
  Entrez Gene: ddx4 (a.k.a. v, vas, vasa, vlg, wu:fi24g0, wu:fi24g05, zgc:109812, zgc:158535)
  Cloning method: Ligation Independent Cloning
  Sequencing primers: 5′ Unknown
Terms and licenses: Academic/Nonprofit Terms; Industry Terms: Not Available to Industry
Depositor comments: hrGfp
How to cite: Gfp-zf-vasa was a gift from Goro Yoshizaki (Addgene plasmid # 167323 ; http://n2t.net/addgene:167323 ; RRID:Addgene_167323)
